>Addgene plasmid #143554 | TFORF1917 | addgene full sequence | sequence record 400423 | Addgene NGS Result
TTAATGTAGTCTTATGCAATACTCTTGTAGTCTTGCAACATGGTAACGATGAGTTAGCAACATGCCTTAC
AAGGAGAGAAAAAGCACCGTGCATGCCGATTGGTGGAAGTAAGGTGGTACGATCGTGCCTTATTAGGAAG
GCAACAGACGGGTCTGACATGGATTGGACGAACCACTGAATTGCCGCATTGCAGAGATATTGTATTTAAG
TGCCTAGCTCGATACATAAACGGGTCTCTCTGGTTAGACCAGATCTGAGCCTGGGAGCTCTCTGGCTAAC
TAGGGAACCCACTGCTTAAGCCTCAATAAAGCTTGCCTTGAGTGCTTCAAGTAGTGTGTGCCCGTCTGTT
GTGTGACTCTGGTAACTAGAGATCCCTCAGACCCTTTTAGTCAGTGTGGAAAATCTCTAGCAGTGGCGCC
CGAACAGGGACTTGAAAGCGAAAGGGAAACCAGAGGAGCTCTCTCGACGCAGGACTCGGCTTGCTGAAGC
GCGCACGGCAAGAGGCGAGGGGCGGCGACTGGTGAGTACGCCAAAAATTTTGACTAGCGGAGGCTAGAAG
GAGAGAGATGGGTGCGAGAGCGTCAGTATTAAGCGGGGGAGAATTAGATCGCGATGGGAAAAAATTCGGT
TAAGGCCAGGGGGAAAGAAAAAATATAAATTAAAACATATAGTATGGGCAAGCAGGGAGCTAGAACGATT
CGCAGTTAATCCTGGCCTGTTAGAAACATCAGAAGGCTGTAGACAAATACTGGGACAGCTACAACCATCC
CTTCAGACAGGATCAGAAGAACTTAGATCATTATATAATACAGTAGCAACCCTCTATTGTGTGCATCAAA
GGATAGAGATAAAAGACACCAAGGAAGCTTTAGACAAGATAGAGGAAGAGCAAAACAAAAGTAAGACCAC
CGCACAGCAAGCGGCCGCTGATCTTCAGACCTGGAGGAGGAGATATGAGGGACAATTGGAGAAGTGAATT
ATATAAATATAAAGTAGTAAAAATTGAACCATTAGGAGTAGCACCCACCAAGGCAAAGAGAAGAGTGGTG
CAGAGAGAAAAAAGAGCAGTGGGAATAGGAGCTTTGTTCCTTGGGTTCTTGGGAGCAGCAGGAAGCACTA
TGGGCGCAGCGTCAATGACGCTGACGGTACAGGCCAGACAATTATTGTCTGGTATAGTGCAGCAGCAGAA
CAATTTGCTGAGGGCTATTGAGGCGCAACAGCATCTGTTGCAACTCACAGTCTGGGGCATCAAGCAGCTC
CAGGCAAGAATCCTGGCTGTGGAAAGATACCTAAAGGATCAACAGCTCCTGGGGATTTGGGGTTGCTCTG
GAAAACTCATTTGCACCACTGCTGTGCCTTGGAATGCTAGTTGGAGTAATAAATCTCTGGAACAGATTTG
GAATCACACGACCTGGATGGAGTGGGACAGAGAAATTAACAATTACACAAGCTTAATACACTCCTTAATT
GAAGAATCGCAAAACCAGCAAGAAAAGAATGAACAAGAATTATTGGAATTAGATAAATGGGCAAGTTTGT
GGAATTGGTTTAACATAACAAATTGGCTGTGGTATATAAAATTATTCATAATGATAGTAGGAGGCTTGGT
AGGTTTAAGAATAGTTTTTGCTGTACTTTCTATAGTGAATAGAGTTAGGCAGGGATATTCACCATTATCG
TTTCAGACCCACCTCCCAACCCCGAGGGGACCCATGCATTGCATCTCAATTAGTCAGCAACCAGGTGTGG
AAAGTCCCCAGGCTCCCCAGCAGGCAGAAGTATGCAAAGCATGCGTCTCAATTAGTCAGCAACCATAGTC
CCGCCCCTAACTCCGCCCATCCCGCCCCTAACTCCGCCCAGTTCCGCCCATTCTCCGCCCCATGGCTGAC
TAATTTTTTTTATTTATGCAGAGGCCGAGGCCGCCTCGGCCTCTGAGCTATTCCAGAAGTAGTGAGGAGG
CTTTTTTGGAGGCCTAGGCTTTTGCAAAAAGCTTTCTAGAGGTACCACCGGAGCTTACCATGACCGAGTA
CAAGCCCACGGTGCGCCTCGCCACCCGCGACGACGTCCCCAGGGCCGTACGCACCCTCGCCGCCGCGTTC
GCCGACTACCCCGCCACGCGCCACACCGTCGATCCGGACCGCCACATCGAGCGGGTCACCGAGCTGCAAG
AACTCTTCCTCACGCGCGTCGGGCTCGACATCGGCAAGGTGTGGGTCGCGGACGACGGCGCCGCCGTGGC
GGTCTGGACCACGCCGGAGAGCGTCGAAGCGGGGGCGGTGTTCGCCGAGATCGGCCCGCGCATGGCCGAG
TTGAGCGGTTCCCGGCTGGCCGCGCAGCAACAGATGGAAGGCCTCCTGGCGCCGCACCGGCCCAAGGAGC
CCGCGTGGTTCCTGGCCACCGTCGGCGTCTCGCCCGACCACCAGGGCAAGGGTCTGGGCAGCGCCGTCGT
GCTCCCCGGAGTGGAGGCGGCCGAGCGCGCCGGGGTGCCCGCCTTCCTGGAGACCTCCGCGCCCCGCAAC
CTCCCCTTCTACGAGCGGCTCGGCTTCACCGTCACCGCCGACGTCGAGGTGCCCGAAGGACCGCGCACCT
GGTGCATGACCCGCAAGCCCGGTGCCAGTTAACGAATTCTAGATCTTGAGACAAATGGCAGTATTCATCC
ACAATTTTAAAAGAAAAGGGGGGATTGGGGGGTACAGTGCAGGGGAAAGAATAGTAGACATAATAGCAAC
AGACATACAAACTAAAGAATTACAAAAACAAATTACAAAAATTCAAAATTTTCGGGTTTATTACAGGGAC
AGCAGAGATCCACTTTGGCGCCGGCTCGAGGCCTGCAGGTGCAAAGATGGATAAAGTTTTAAACAGAGAG
GAATCTTTGCAGCTAATGGACCTTCTAGGTCTTGAAAGGAGTGGGAATTGGCTCCGGTGCCCGTCAGTGG
GCAGAGCGCACATCGCCCACAGTCCCCGAGAAGTTGGGGGGAGGGGTCGGCAATTGAACCGGTGCCTAGA
GAAGGTGGCGCGGGGTAAACTGGGAAAGTGATGTCGTGTACTGGCTCCGCCTTTTTCCCGAGGGTGGGGG
AGAACCGTATATAAGTGCAGTAGTCGCCGTGAACGTTCTTTTTCGCAACGGGTTTGCCGCCAGAACACAG
GTAAGTGCCGTGTGTGGTTCCCGCGGGCCTGGCCTCTTTACGGGTTATGGCCCTTGCGTGCCTTGAATTA
CTTCCACCTGGCTGCAGTACGTGATTCTTGATCCCGAGCTTCGGGTTGGAAGTGGGTGGGAGAGTTCGAG
GCCTTGCGCTTAAGGAGCCCCTTCGCCTCGTGCTTGAGTTGAGGCCTGGCCTGGGCGCTGGGGCCGCCGC
GTGCGAATCTGGTGGCACCTTCGCGCCTGTCTCGCTGCTTTCGATAAGTCTCTAGCCATTTAAAATTTTT
GATGACCTGCTGCGACGCTTTTTTTCTGGCAAGATAGTCTTGTAAATGCGGGCCAAGATCTGCACACTGG
TATTTCGGTTTTTGGGGCCGCGGGCGGCGACGGGGCCCGTGCGTCCCAGCGCACATGTTCGGCGAGGCGG
GGCCTGCGAGCGCGGCCACCGAGAATCGGACGGGGGTAGTCTCAAGCTGGCCGGCCTGCTCTGGTGCCTG
GCCTCGCGCCGCCGTGTATCGCCCCGCCCTGGGCGGCAAGGCTGGCCCGGTCGGCACCAGTTGCGTGAGC
GGAAAGATGGCCGCTTCCCGGCCCTGCTGCAGGGAGCTCAAAATGGAGGACGCGGCGCTCGGGAGAGCGG
GCGGGTGAGTCACCCACACAAAGGAAAAGGGCCTTTCCGTCCTCAGCCGTCGCTTCATGTGACTCCACGG
AGTACCGGGCGCCGTCCAGGCACCTCGATTAGTTCTCGAGCTTTTGGAGTACGTCGTCTTTAGGTTGGGG
GGAGGGGTTTTATGCGATGGAGTTTCCCCACACTGAGTGGGTGGAGACTGAAGTTAGGCCAGCTTGGCAC
TTGATGTAATTCTCCTTGGAATTTGCCCTTTTTGAGTTTGGATCTTGGTTCATTCTCAAGCCTCAGACAG
TGGTTCAAAGTTTTTTTCTTCCATTTCAGGTGTCGTGAGGCTAGCACCGCCACCATGGCATCAAACAGCC
TCTTCAGCACAGTGACACCATGTCAGCAAAACTTCTTTTGGGATCCGAGCACCAGCCGGCGCTTCAGCCC
CCCCTCCAGCAGCCTGCAGCCCGGCAAAATGAGCGACGTGAGCCCGGTGGTGGCTGCGCAACAGCAGCAG
CAACAGCAGCAGCAGCAACAGCAGCAGCAGCAGCAGCAACAGCAGCAGCAGCAGCAGGAGGCGGCGGCGG
CGGCTGCGGCGGCGGCGGCGGCTGCGGCGGCGGCAGCTGCAGTGCCCCGGTTGCGGCCGCCCCACGACAA
CCGCACCATGGTGGAGATCATCGCCGACCACCCGGCCGAACTCGTCCGCACCGACAGCCCCAACTTCCTG
TGCTCGGTGCTGCCCTCGCACTGGCGCTGCAACAAGACCCTGCCCGTGGCCTTCAAGGTGGTAGCCCTCG
GAGAGGTACCAGATGGGACTGTGGTTACTGTCATGGCGGGTAACGATGAAAATTATTCTGCTGAGCTCCG
GAATGCCTCTGCTGTTATGAAAAACCAAGTAGCAAGGTTCAACGATCTGAGATTTGTGGGCCGGAGTGGA
CGAGGCAAGAGTTTCACCTTGACCATAACCGTCTTCACAAATCCTCCCCAAGTAGCTACCTATCACAGAG
CAATTAAAGTTACAGTAGATGGACCTCGGGAACCCAGAAGGCACAGACAGAAGCTTGATGACTCTAAACC
TAGTTTGTTCTCTGACCGCCTCAGTGATTTAGGGCGCATTCCTCATCCCAGTATGAGAGTAGGTGTCCCG
CCTCAGAACCCACGGCCCTCCCTGAACTCTGCACCAAGTCCTTTTAATCCACAAGGACAGAGTCAGATTA
CAGACCCCAGGCAGGCACAGTCTTCCCCGCCGTGGTCCTATGACCAGTCTTACCCCTCCTACCTGAGCCA
GATGACGTCCCCGTCCATCCACTCTACCACCCCGCTGTCTTCCACACGGGGCACTGGGCTTCCTGCCATC
ACCGATGTGCCTAGGCGCATTTCAGGTGCTTCAGAACTGGGCCCTTTTTCAGACCCCAGGCAGTTCCCAA
GCATTTCATCCCTCACTGAGAGCCGCTTCTCCAACCCACGAATGCACTATCCAGCCACCTTTACTTACAC
CCCGCCAGTCACCTCAGGCATGTCCCTCGGTATGTCCGCCACCACTCACTACCACACCTACCTGCCACCA
CCCTACCCCGGCTCTTCCCAAAGCCAGAGTGGACCCTTCCAGACCAGCAGCACTCCATATCTCTACTATG
GCACTTCGTCAGGATCCTATCAGTTTCCCATGGTGCCGGGGGGAGACCGGTCTCCTTCCAGAATGCTTCC
GCCATGCACCACCACCTCGAATGGCAGCACGCTATTAAATCCAAATTTGCCTAACCAGAATGATGGTGTT
GACGCTGATGGAAGCCACAGCAGTTCCCCAACTGTTTTGAATTCTAGTGGCAGAATGGATGAATCTGTTT
GGCGACCATATTAGTAATGAACTAGTCCGTAACTTGAAAGTATTTCGATTTCTTGGCTTTATATATCTTG
TGGAAAGGACGATCGGAGGTAAAGATTAGGTTACAAACGCGTTAAGTCGACAATCAACCTCTGGATTACA
AAATTTGTGAAAGATTGACTGGTATTCTTAACTATGTTGCTCCTTTTACGCTATGTGGATACGCTGCTTT
AATGCCTTTGTATCATGCTATTGCTTCCCGTATGGCTTTCATTTTCTCCTCCTTGTATAAATCCTGGTTG
CTGTCTCTTTATGAGGAGTTGTGGCCCGTTGTCAGGCAACGTGGCGTGGTGTGCACTGTGTTTGCTGACG
CAACCCCCACTGGTTGGGGCATTGCCACCACCTGTCAGCTCCTTTCCGGGACTTTCGCTTTCCCCCTCCC
TATTGCCACGGCGGAACTCATCGCCGCCTGCCTTGCCCGCTGCTGGACAGGGGCTCGGCTGTTGGGCACT
GACAATTCCGTGGTGTTGTCGGGGAAATCATCGTCCTTTCCTTGGCTGCTCGCCTGTGTTGCCACCTGGA
TTCTGCGCGGGACGTCCTTCTGCTACGTCCCTTCGGCCCTCAATCCAGCGGACCTTCCTTCCCGCGGCCT
GCTGCCGGCTCTGCGGCCTCTTCCGCGTCTTCGCCTTCGCCCTCAGACGAGTCGGATCTCCCTTTGGGCC
GCCTCCCCGCGTCGACTTTAAGACCAATGACTTACAAGGCAGCTGTAGATCTTAGCCACTTTTTAAAAGA
AAAGGGGGGACTGGAAGGGCTAATTCACTCCCAACGAAGACAAGATCTGCTTTTTGCTTGTACTGGGTCT
CTCTGGTTAGACCAGATCTGAGCCTGGGAGCTCTCTGGCTAACTAGGGAACCCACTGCTTAAGCCTCAAT
AAAGCTTGCCTTGAGTGCTTCAAGTAGTGTGTGCCCGTCTGTTGTGTGACTCTGGTAACTAGAGATCCCT
CAGACCCTTTTAGTCAGTGTGGAAAATCTCTAGCAGTACGTATAGTAGTTCATGTCATCTTATTATTCAG
TATTTATAACTTGCAAAGAAATGAATATCAGAGAGTGAGAGGAACTTGTTTATTGCAGCTTATAATGGTT
ACAAATAAAGCAATAGCATCACAAATTTCACAAATAAAGCATTTTTTTCACTGCATTCTAGTTGTGGTTT
GTCCAAACTCATCAATGTATCTTATCATGTCTGGCTCTAGCTATCCCGCCCCTAACTCCGCCCATCCCGC
CCCTAACTCCGCCCAGTTCCGCCCATTCTCCGCCCCATGGCTGACTAATTTTTTTTATTTATGCAGAGGC
CGAGGCCGCCTCGGCCTCTGAGCTATTCCAGAAGTAGTGAGGAGGCTTTTTTGGAGGCCTAGGGACGTAC
CCAATTCGCCCTATAGTGAGTCGTATTACGCGCGCTCACTGGCCGTCGTTTTACAACGTCGTGACTGGGA
AAACCCTGGCGTTACCCAACTTAATCGCCTTGCAGCACATCCCCCTTTCGCCAGCTGGCGTAATAGCGAA
GAGGCCCGCACCGATCGCCCTTCCCAACAGTTGCGCAGCCTGAATGGCGAATGGG
[124 nt withheld, positions 7196-7319]
C
[91 nt withheld, positions 7321-7411]
A
[49 nt withheld, positions 7413-7461]
CCTTTGACGTTGGAGTCCACGTTCTTT
[37 nt withheld, positions 7489-7525]
ACCCTATCTCGGTCTATTCTTTTGATTTATAAGGGATTTTGCCGATTTCGGCCTATTGGTTAAAAAATGA
GCTGATTTAACAAAAATTTAACGCGAATTTTAACAAAATATTAACGCTTACAATTTAGGTGGCACTTTTC
GGGGAAATGTGCGCGGAACCCCTATTTGTTTATTTTTCTAAATACATTCAAATATGTATCCGCTCATGAG
ACAATAACCCTGATAAATGCTTCAATAATATTGAAAAAGGAAGAGTATGAGTATTCAACATTTCCGTGTC
GCCCTTATTCCCTTTTTTGCGGCATTTTGCCTTCCTGTTTTTGCTCACCCAGAAACGCTGGTGAAAGTAA
AAGATGCTGAAGATCAGTTGGGTGCACGAGTGGGTTACATCGAACTGGATCTCAACAGCGGTAAGATCCT
TGAGAGTTTTCGCCCCGAAGAACGTTTTCCAATGATGAGCACTTTTAAAGTTCTGCTATGTGGCGCGGTA
TTATCCCGTATTGACGCCGGGCAAGAGCAACTCGGTCGCCGCATACACTATTCTCAGAATGACTTGGTTG
AGTACTCACCAGTCACAGAAAAGCATCTTACGGATGGCATGACAGTAAGAGAATTATGCAGTGCTGCCAT
AACCATGAGTGATAACACTGCGGCCAACTTACTTCTGACAACGATCGGAGGACCGAAGGAGCTAACCGCT
TTTTTGCACAACATGGGGGATCATGTAACTCGCCTTGATCGTTGGGAACCGGAGCTGAATGAAGCCATAC
CAAACGACGAGCGTGACACCACGATGCCTGTAGCAATGGCAACAACGTTGCGCAAACTATTAACTGGCGA
ACTACTTACTCTAGCTTCCCGGCAACAATTAATAGACTGGATGGAGGCGGATAAAGTTGCAGGACCACTT
CTGCGCTCGGCCCTTCCGGCTGGCTGGTTTATTGCTGATAAATCTGGAGCCGGTGAGCGTGGGTCTCGCG
GTATCATTGCAGCACTGGGGCCAGATGGTAAGCCCTCCCGTATCGTAGTTATCTACACGACGGGGAGTCA
GGCAACTATGGATGAACGAAATAGACAGATCGCTGAGATAGGTGCCTCACTGATTAAGCATTGGTAACTG
TCAGACCAAGTTTACTCATATATACTTTAGATTGATTTAAAACTTCATTTTTAATTTAAAAGGATCTAGG
TGAAGATCCTTTTTGATAATCTCATGACCAAAATCCCTTAACGTGAGTTTTCGTTCCACTGAGCGTCAGA
CCCCGTAGAAAAGATCAAAGGATCTTCTTGAGATCCTTTTTTTCTGCGCGTAATCTGCTGCTTGCAAACA
AAAAAACCACCGCTACCAGCGGTGGTTTGTTTGCCGGATCAAGAGCTACCAACTCTTTTTCCGAAGGTAA
CTGGCTTCAGCAGAGCGCAGATACCAAATACTGTTCTTCTAGTGTAGCCGTAGTTAGGCCACCACTTCAA
GAACTCTGTAGCACCGCCTACATACCTCGCTCTGCTAATCCTGTTACCAGTGGCTGCTGCCAGTGGCGAT
AAGTCGTGTCTTACCGGGTTGGACTCAAGACGATAGTTACCGGATAAGGCGCAGCGGTCGGGCTGAACGG
GGGGTTCGTGCACACAGCCCAGCTTGGAGCGAACGACCTACACCGAACTGAGATACCTACAGCGTGAGCT
ATGAGAAAGCGCCACGCTTCCCGAAGGGAGAAAGGCGGACAGGTATCCGGTAAGCGGCAGGGTCGGAACA
GGAGAGCGCACGAGGGAGCTTCCAGGGGGAAACGCCTGGTATCTTTATAGTCCTGTCGGGTTTCGCCACC
TCTGACTTGAGCGTCGATTTTTGTGATGCTCGTCAGGGGGGCGGAGCCTATGGAAAAACGCCAGCAACGC
GGCCTTTTTACGGTTCCTGGCCTTTTGCTGGCCTTTTGCTCACATGTTCTTTCCTGCGTTATCCCCTGAT
TCTGTGGATAACCGTATTACCGCCTTTGAGTGAGCTGATACCGCTCGCCGCAGCCGAACGACCGAGCGCA
GCGAGTCAGTGAGCGAGGAAGCGGAAGAGCGCCCAATACGCAAACCGCCTCTCCCCGCGCGTTGGCCGAT
TCATTAATGCAGCTGGCACGACAGGTTTCCCGACTGGAAAGCGGGCAGTGAGCGCAACGCAATTAATGTG
AGTTAGCTCACTCATTAGGCACCCCAGGCTTTACACTTTATGCTTCCGGCTCGTATGTTGTGTGGAATTG
TGAGCGGATAACAATTTCACACAGGAAACAGCTATGACCATGATTACGCCAAGCGCGCAATTAACCCTCA
CTAAAGGGAACAAAAGCTGGAGCTGCAAGC
Features (pLannotate 1.2.2; 31 found; start..end, strand, type, name):
      5..231     +  promoter       RSV promoter: Rous sarcoma virus enhancer/promoter
    232..412     +  LTR            5' LTR (truncated): truncated 5' long terminal repeat (LTR) from HIV-1
    459..584     +  misc_feature   HIV-1 Ψ: packaging signal of human immunodeficiency virus type 1
    568..931     +  CDS            HIV-1 gag (fragment): gag protein from human immunodeficiency virus 1; gag
   1077..1310    +  misc_feature   RRE: The Rev response element (RRE) of HIV-1 allows for Rev-dependent mRNA export from the nucleus to the cytoplasm.
   1687..1713    +  CDS            Rev (fragment): human immunodeficiency virus 1 (HIV-1) Rev protein; rev; enhances nuclear export of unspliced and incompletely spliced viral mRNAs
   1720..1743    +  promoter       SV40 promoter (fragment): SV40 early promoter
   1744..1815    +  promoter       SV40 promoter (fragment): SV40 enhancer and early promoter
   1839..1974    +  rep_origin     SV40 ori: SV40 origin of replication
   2020..2616    +  CDS            PuroR (fragment): puromycin N-acetyltransferase; pac from Streptomyces; confers resistance to puromycin
   2665..2782    +  misc_feature   cPPT/CTS: central polypurine tract and central termination sequence of HIV-1
   2847..2913    +  CDS            small t antigen (fragment): SV40 (simian virus 40) small t antigen
   2920..4098    +  promoter       EF-1α promoter: strong constitutive promoter for human elongation factor EF-1α
   4115..5611    +  CDS            RUNX2: RUNX2_HUMAN - Also known as AML3, CBFA1, OSF2, PEBP2A. Experimental evidence at protein level: Swiss-Prot protein existence level 1. Transcription factor involved in osteoblastic differentiation and skeletal morphogenesis (PubMed:28505335, PubMed:28738062, PubMed:28703881). Essential for the maturation of osteoblasts and both intramembranous and endochondral ossification. CBF binds to the core site, 5'-PYGPYGGT-3', of a number of enhancers and promoters, including murine leukemia virus, polyomavirus enhancer, T-cell receptor enhancers, osteocalcin, osteopontin, bone sialoprotein, alpha 1(I) co
   5627..5680    +  promoter       U6 promoter (fragment): RNA polymerase III promoter for human U6 snRNA
   5722..6310    +  misc_feature   WPRE: woodchuck hepatitis virus posttranscriptional regulatory element
   6361..6380    +  misc_feature   cPPT/CTS (fragment): central polypurine tract and central termination sequence of HIV-1
   6382..6615    +  LTR            3' LTR (ΔU3): self-inactivating 3' long terminal repeat (LTR) from HIV-1
   6693..6814    +  polyA_signal   SV40 poly(A) signal: SV40 polyadenylation signal
   6854..6989    +  rep_origin     SV40 ori: SV40 origin of replication
   7010..7028    -  promoter       T7 promoter: promoter for bacteriophage T7 RNA polymerase
   7036..7191    +  CDS            lacZα (fragment): LacZα fragment of β-galactosidase; lacZ fragment
   7196..7624    +  rep_origin     f1 ori (sequence partly withheld): f1 bacteriophage origin of replication; arrow indicates direction of (+) strand synthesis
   7677..7781    +  promoter       AmpR promoter: bla
   7782..8642    +  CDS            AmpR: β-lactamase; bla; confers resistance to ampicillin, carbenicillin, and related antibiotics
   8813..9401    +  rep_origin     ori: high-copy-number ColE1/pMB1/pBR322/pUC origin of replication
   9584..9676    +  CDS            lacI (fragment): lac repressor; lacI; The lac repressor binds to the lac operator to inhibit transcription in E. coli. This inhibition can be relieved by adding lactose or isopropyl-β-D-thiogalactopyranoside (IPTG).
   9689..9710    +  protein_bind   CAP binding site: CAP binding activates transcription in the presence of cAMP. E. coli catabolite activator protein
   9725..9755    +  promoter       lac promoter: promoter for the E. coli lac operon
   9763..9779    +  protein_bind   lac operator: The lac repressor binds to the lac operator to inhibit transcription in E. coli. This inhibition can be relieved by adding lactose or isopropyl-β-D-thiogalactopyranoside (IPTG). lac repressor encoded by lacI
   9824..9842    +  promoter       T3 promoter: promoter for bacteriophage T3 RNA polymerase
