[The description below was written by a language model from this plasmid's Addgene catalogue record and pLannotate feature annotations shown in this document.]
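Description:
TFORF1917 is a lentiviral mammalian expression plasmid built on the pLX_TRC317 backbone that carries the human transcription factor RUNX2 as a barcoded open reading frame. It belongs to a large collection of transcription factor overexpression constructs, each tagged with a unique 24-bp barcode so that the factor can be identified by sequencing in pooled screens. In bacteria the roughly 9.9 kb plasmid is maintained through a high-copy ColE1/pUC-type origin and selected with ampicillin via β-lactamase. An f1 origin and remnants of a lac/lacZα cloning region with T7 and T3 promoters are also present in the backbone. The depositor notes that the plasmid can recombine, which is common for LTR-containing vectors.

The viral portion has a third-generation, self-inactivating layout. An RSV promoter drives a truncated HIV-1 5' LTR, followed by the Ψ packaging signal with a partial gag sequence and the Rev response element, and the unit ends in a ΔU3 3' LTR with an SV40 polyadenylation signal downstream. Within the proviral unit, an SV40 promoter/origin region drives the puromycin N-acetyltransferase gene, allowing selection of transduced cells. It is followed by the cPPT/CTS element. The EF-1α promoter then drives constitutive expression of the RUNX2 coding sequence, a regulator of osteoblast differentiation and skeletal morphogenesis, and a WPRE downstream enhances transcript expression. The barcode is not annotated in the feature table; the annotated coding region is about 100 bp shorter than the stated insert size, but the record does not say where the barcode sits. A short U6 promoter fragment is annotated between the ORF and the WPRE. The construct is intended for stable overexpression of RUNX2 in individual or pooled directed-differentiation experiments.
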