Addgene plasmid #143554: TFORF1917
Purpose: Lentiviral vector for overexpressing transcription factor ORFs with unique 24-bp barcodes. Barcodes facilitate identification of transcription factors in pooled screens.
Depositing lab: Feng Zhang. Depositing organization: Broad Institute. Publication: A transcription factor atlas of directed differentiation. Joung J, Ma S, Tay T, Geiger-Schuller KR, Kirchgatterer PC, Verdine VK, Guo B, Arias-Garcia MA, Allen WE, Singh A, Kuksenko O, Abudayyeh OO, Gootenberg JS, Fu Z, Macrae RK, Buenrostro JD, Regev A, Zhang F. Cell. 2023 Jan 5;186(1):209-229.e26. doi: 10.1016/j.cell.2022.11.026. PubMed 36608654.
Backbone
  Vector backbone: pLX_TRC317
  Backbone manufacturer: Broad Institute Genetic Perturbation Platform
  Backbone size w/o insert (bp): 8264
  Vector type: Mammalian Expression, Lentiviral
  Selectable markers: Puromycin
Growth in bacteria
  Bacterial resistance: Ampicillin, 100 μg/mL
  Growth temperature: 37°C
  Growth strain: NEB Stable
  Copy number: High Copy
Gene/Insert
  Gene/Insert name: RUNX2
  Species: H. sapiens (human)
  Insert size (bp): 1601
  Entrez Gene: RUNX2 (a.k.a. AML3, CBF-alpha-1, CBFA1, CCD, CCD1, CLCD, OSF-2, OSF2, PEA2aA, PEBP2aA)
  Promoter: EF1a
  Cloning method: Unknown
  Sequencing primers: 5′ GGGTGGAGACTGAAGTTAGGCCAG; 3′ CACATAGCGTAAAAGGAGCAACATAG
Terms and licenses: Academic/Nonprofit Terms; Industry Terms: Not Available to Industry
Depositor comments: NM_001015051,ENST00000371432,ENST00000371436 . The transcription factor ORF portion of this plasmid was synthesized by Genewiz. Please test multiple small colonies in case of plasmid recombination. To make this collection available in a timely manner, a portion of this collection was not fully sequenced by Addgene. If an Addgene verified full plasmid sequence is not available, please contact us prior to placing an order to request the full sequence.
How to cite: TFORF1917 was a gift from Feng Zhang (Addgene plasmid # 143554 ; http://n2t.net/addgene:143554 ; RRID:Addgene_143554)
