>Addgene plasmid #143554 | TFORF1917 | depositor partial sequence | sequence record 282792 | Insert
ACCGCCACCATGGCATCAAACAGCCTCTTCAGCACAGTGACACCATGTCAGCAAAACTTCTTTTGGGATC
CGAGCACCAGCCGGCGCTTCAGCCCCCCCTCCAGCAGCCTGCAGCCCGGCAAAATGAGCGACGTGAGCCC
GGTGGTGGCTGCGCAACAGCAGCAGCAACAGCAGCAGCAGCAACAGCAGCAGCAGCAGCAGCAACAGCAG
CAGCAGCAGCAGGAGGCGGCGGCGGCGGCTGCGGCGGCGGCGGCGGCTGCGGCGGCGGCAGCTGCAGTGC
CCCGGTTGCGGCCGCCCCACGACAACCGCACCATGGTGGAGATCATCGCCGACCACCCGGCCGAACTCGT
CCGCACCGACAGCCCCAACTTCCTGTGCTCGGTGCTGCCCTCGCACTGGCGCTGCAACAAGACCCTGCCC
GTGGCCTTCAAGGTGGTAGCCCTCGGAGAGGTACCAGATGGGACTGTGGTTACTGTCATGGCGGGTAACG
ATGAAAATTATTCTGCTGAGCTCCGGAATGCCTCTGCTGTTATGAAAAACCAAGTAGCAAGGTTCAACGA
TCTGAGATTTGTGGGCCGGAGTGGACGAGGCAAGAGTTTCACCTTGACCATAACCGTCTTCACAAATCCT
CCCCAAGTAGCTACCTATCACAGAGCAATTAAAGTTACAGTAGATGGACCTCGGGAACCCAGAAGGCACA
GACAGAAGCTTGATGACTCTAAACCTAGTTTGTTCTCTGACCGCCTCAGTGATTTAGGGCGCATTCCTCA
TCCCAGTATGAGAGTAGGTGTCCCGCCTCAGAACCCACGGCCCTCCCTGAACTCTGCACCAAGTCCTTTT
AATCCACAAGGACAGAGTCAGATTACAGACCCCAGGCAGGCACAGTCTTCCCCGCCGTGGTCCTATGACC
AGTCTTACCCCTCCTACCTGAGCCAGATGACGTCCCCGTCCATCCACTCTACCACCCCGCTGTCTTCCAC
ACGGGGCACTGGGCTTCCTGCCATCACCGATGTGCCTAGGCGCATTTCAGGTGCTTCAGAACTGGGCCCT
TTTTCAGACCCCAGGCAGTTCCCAAGCATTTCATCCCTCACTGAGAGCCGCTTCTCCAACCCACGAATGC
ACTATCCAGCCACCTTTACTTACACCCCGCCAGTCACCTCAGGCATGTCCCTCGGTATGTCCGCCACCAC
TCACTACCACACCTACCTGCCACCACCCTACCCCGGCTCTTCCCAAAGCCAGAGTGGACCCTTCCAGACC
AGCAGCACTCCATATCTCTACTATGGCACTTCGTCAGGATCCTATCAGTTTCCCATGGTGCCGGGGGGAG
ACCGGTCTCCTTCCAGAATGCTTCCGCCATGCACCACCACCTCGAATGGCAGCACGCTATTAAATCCAAA
TTTGCCTAACCAGAATGATGGTGTTGACGCTGATGGAAGCCACAGCAGTTCCCCAACTGTTTTGAATTCT
AGTGGCAGAATGGATGAATCTGTTTGGCGACCATATTAGTAATGAACTAGTCCGTAACTTGAAAGTATTT
CGATTTCTTGGCTTTATATATCTTGTGGAAAGGACGATCGGAGGTAAAGATTAGGTTACAA
