>Addgene plasmid #143554 | TFORF1917 | depositor partial sequence | sequence record 282793 | Barcode
TCGGAGGTAAAGATTAGGTTACAA
